Addgene plasmid #49468: EGFP-Rab4B
Purpose: expresses EGFP-Rab4B in mammalian cells
Depositing lab: Marci Scidmore. Depositing organization: Cornell University. Publication: Rab GTPases are recruited to chlamydial inclusions in both a species-dependent and species-independent manner. Rzomp KA, Scholtes LD, Briggs BJ, Whittaker GR, Scidmore MA. Infect Immun. 2003 Oct;71(10):5855-70. 10.1128/IAI.71.10.5855-5870.2003 PubMed 14500507.
Backbone
  Vector backbone: EGFP C1
  Backbone manufacturer: Clontech
  Backbone size w/o insert (bp): 4700
  Total vector size (bp): 5320
  Vector type: Mammalian Expression
  Selectable markers: Neomycin (select with G418)
Growth in bacteria
  Bacterial resistance: Kanamycin, 50 μg/mL
  Growth temperature: 37°C
  Growth strain: DH5alpha
  Copy number: High Copy
Gene/Insert
  Gene/Insert name: Rab4B
  Species: H. sapiens (human)
  Insert size (bp): 657
  GenBank ID: AF498935
  Entrez Gene: RAB4B (a.k.a. PP1596)
  Promoter: CMV
  Tag / fusion protein: EGFP (N terminal on insert)
  Cloning method: Restriction Enzyme; 5′ cloning site EcoRI (not destroyed); 3′ cloning site XhoI/SalI (destroyed during cloning)
  Sequencing primers: 5′ EGFP C (CATGGTCCTGCTGGAGTTCGTG)
Resource information
  A portion of this plasmid was derived from a plasmid made by: purchased pCDNA3.1+Rab4B from Missouri S&T cDNA Resource Center (cDNA.org)
Terms and licenses: Academic/Nonprofit Terms; Industry Terms: Not Available to Industry
How to cite: EGFP-Rab4B was a gift from Marci Scidmore (Addgene plasmid # 49468)
