[The description below was written by a language model from this plasmid's Addgene catalogue record and pLannotate feature annotations shown in this document.]
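Description:
EGFP-Rab4B is a mammalian expression plasmid built on the Clontech EGFP-C1 backbone that produces human Rab4B as a fusion with EGFP at its N terminus. The Rab4B coding sequence (about 657 bp, derived from a purchased pcDNA3.1-based cDNA clone) was inserted into the multiple cloning site downstream of EGFP, using EcoRI at the 5′ end and an XhoI/SalI junction at the 3′ end that was destroyed in cloning. Transcription of the fusion is driven by the human cytomegalovirus immediate-early enhancer and promoter and is terminated by the SV40 polyadenylation signal. In the annotated sequence, which is numbered so that the circular origin falls within the cloning site, the EGFP reading frame runs through a short MCS linker directly into RAB4B. The catalogue gives a total size of 5,320 bp, while the depositor's full sequence is 5,376 nt.

The plasmid is propagated in E. coli at high copy from a pUC-type ColE1 origin and also carries an f1 origin for single-stranded DNA production. A single Tn5 aminoglycoside phosphotransferase gene serves as a dual selection marker. A bacterial bla-type promoter drives it for kanamycin resistance in bacteria, and the SV40 enhancer and early promoter drive it for G418 selection of transfected mammalian cells, with an HSV TK polyadenylation signal downstream. The small large T antigen, ble and bGH poly(A) fragments in the annotation appear to be backbone remnants or short partial matches rather than functional elements.

Rab4B is a small GTPase that cycles between GTP- and GDP-bound states and is implicated in vesicular traffic. The fluorescent fusion allows its subcellular localisation to be followed in cells. The associated publication used such constructs to examine recruitment of Rab GTPases to chlamydial inclusions.
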