Features (pLannotate 1.2.2; 16 found; start..end, strand, type, name):
      9..647     +  CDS            RAB4B: RAB4B_HUMAN - Experimental evidence at protein level: Swiss-Prot protein existence level 1. Small GTPase which cycles between an active GTP-bound and an inactive GDP-bound state (By similarity). Protein transport. Probably involved in vesicular traffic (By similarity). Acts as a regulator of platelet alpha-granule release during activation and aggregation of platelets (By similarity). From Homo sapiens (Human).
    652..677     +  misc_feature   MCS (fragment): multiple cloning site
    694..778     +  CDS            large T antigen (fragment): large T antigen from SV40 (simian virus 40)
    801..922     +  polyA_signal   SV40 poly(A) signal: SV40 polyadenylation signal
    956..1384    -  rep_origin     f1 ori (sequence partly withheld): f1 bacteriophage origin of replication; arrow indicates direction of (+) strand synthesis
   1411..1515    +  promoter       AmpR promoter: bla
   1517..1874    +  promoter       SV40 promoter: SV40 enhancer and early promoter
   1909..2703    +  CDS            NeoR/KanR: aminoglycoside phosphotransferase from Tn5; aph(3')-II (or nptII); confers resistance to neomycin, kanamycin, and G418 (Geneticin®)
   2724..2876    +  CDS            ble (fragment): BLE_KLEPN - Experimental evidence at protein level: Swiss-Prot protein existence level 1. Binding protein with a strong affinity to the bleomycin family of antibiotics. Binds to CL990; an antimitotic-antibiotic compound. From Klebsiella pneumoniae.
   2935..2982    +  polyA_signal   HSV TK poly(A) signal: herpes simplex virus thymidine kinase polyadenylation signal (Cole and Stacy, 1985)
   3073..3089    -  polyA_signal   bGH poly(A) signal (fragment): bovine growth hormone polyadenylation signal
   3311..3899    +  rep_origin     ori: high-copy-number ColE1/pMB1/pBR322/pUC origin of replication
   4074..4377    +  enhancer       CMV enhancer: human cytomegalovirus immediate early enhancer
   4378..4581    +  promoter       CMV promoter: human cytomegalovirus (CMV) immediate early promoter
   4626..5342    +  CDS            EGFP: EGFP is a basic (constitutively fluorescent) green fluorescent protein published in 1996, derived from Aequorea victoria. It is reported to be a rapidly-maturing weak dimer with moderate acid sensitivity.
   5348..5       +  misc_feature   MCS (fragment) (across the origin): multiple cloning site
>Addgene plasmid #49468 | EGFP-Rab4B | depositor full sequence | sequence record 73742 | EGFP-Rab4B sequence 5376 bps
AATTCACCATGGCTGAGACCTACGACTTCCTCTTCAAATTCCTGGTGATTGGCAGTGCAGGAACTGGCAA
ATCATGTCTCCTTCATCAGTTCATTGAGAATAAGTTCAAACAGGACTCCAACCACACAATCGGCGTGGAG
TTTGGATCCCGGGTGGTCAACGTGGGTGGGAAGACTGTGAAGCTACAGATTTGGGACACGGCTGGCCAGG
AGCGGTTTCGGTCAGTGACGCGGAGTTATTACCGAGGGGCGGCTGGAGCCCTGCTGGTGTACGACATCAC
CAGCCGGGAGACATACAACTCACTGGCTGCCTGGCTGACGGATGCCCGCACCCTGGCCAGCCCCAACATC
GTGGTCATCCTCTGTGGCAACAAGAAGGACCTGGACCCTGAGCGGGAGGTCACTTTCCTGGAGGCCTCCC
GCTTTGCCCAGGAGAATGAGCTGATGTTCCTGGAGACCAGCGCTCTCACAGGCGAGAACGTGGAGGAGGC
GTTCCTCAAGTGTGCCCGCACTATCCTCAACAAGATTGACTCAGGCGAGCTAGACCCGGAGAGGATGGGC
TCTGGCATTCAGTACGGGGATGCGTCCCTCCGCCAGCTTCGGCAGCCTCGGAGTGCCCAGGCCGTGGCCC
CTCAGCCGTGTGGCTGCTGACTCGACGGTACCGCGGGCCCGGGATCCACCGGATCTAGATAACTGATCAT
AATCAGCCATACCACATTTGTAGAGGTTTTACTTGCTTTAAAAAACCTCCCACACCTCCCCCTGAACCTG
AAACATAAAATGAATGCAATTGTTGTTGTTAACTTGTTTATTGCAGCTTATAATGGTTACAAATAAAGCA
ATAGCATCACAAATTTCACAAATAAAGCATTTTTTTCACTGCATTCTAGTTGTGGTTTGTCCAAACTCAT
CAATGTATCTTAACGCGTAAATTGTAAGCGTTAATATTTTGTTAAAATTCGCGTTAAATTTTTGTTAAAT
CAGCTCATTTTTTAACCAATAGGCCGAAATCGGCAAAATCCCTTATAAATCAAAAGAATAGACCGAGATA
GGGT
[37 nt withheld, positions 1055-1091]
AAAGAACGTGGACTCCAACGTCAAAGG
[49 nt withheld, positions 1119-1167]
T
[91 nt withheld, positions 1169-1259]
G
[124 nt withheld, positions 1261-1384]
CAGGTGGCACTTTTCGGGGAAATGTGCGCGGAACCCCTATTTGTTTATTTTTCTAAATACATTCAAATAT
GTATCCGCTCATGAGACAATAACCCTGATAAATGCTTCAATAATATTGAAAAAGGAAGAGTCCTGAGGCG
GAAAGAACCAGCTGTGGAATGTGTGTCAGTTAGGGTGTGGAAAGTCCCCAGGCTCCCCAGCAGGCAGAAG
TATGCAAAGCATGCATCTCAATTAGTCAGCAACCAGGTGTGGAAAGTCCCCAGGCTCCCCAGCAGGCAGA
AGTATGCAAAGCATGCATCTCAATTAGTCAGCAACCATAGTCCCGCCCCTAACTCCGCCCATCCCGCCCC
TAACTCCGCCCAGTTCCGCCCATTCTCCGCCCCATGGCTGACTAATTTTTTTTATTTATGCAGAGGCCGA
GGCCGCCTCGGCCTCTGAGCTATTCCAGAAGTAGTGAGGAGGCTTTTTTGGAGGCCTAGGCTTTTGCAAA
GATCGATCAAGAGACAGGATGAGGATCGTTTCGCATGATTGAACAAGATGGATTGCACGCAGGTTCTCCG
GCCGCTTGGGTGGAGAGGCTATTCGGCTATGACTGGGCACAACAGACAATCGGCTGCTCTGATGCCGCCG
TGTTCCGGCTGTCAGCGCAGGGGCGCCCGGTTCTTTTTGTCAAGACCGACCTGTCCGGTGCCCTGAATGA
ACTGCAAGACGAGGCAGCGCGGCTATCGTGGCTGGCCACGACGGGCGTTCCTTGCGCAGCTGTGCTCGAC
GTTGTCACTGAAGCGGGAAGGGACTGGCTGCTATTGGGCGAAGTGCCGGGGCAGGATCTCCTGTCATCTC
ACCTTGCTCCTGCCGAGAAAGTATCCATCATGGCTGATGCAATGCGGCGGCTGCATACGCTTGATCCGGC
TACCTGCCCATTCGACCACCAAGCGAAACATCGCATCGAGCGAGCACGTACTCGGATGGAAGCCGGTCTT
GTCGATCAGGATGATCTGGACGAAGAGCATCAGGGGCTCGCGCCAGCCGAACTGTTCGCCAGGCTCAAGG
CGAGCATGCCCGACGGCGAGGATCTCGTCGTGACCCATGGCGATGCCTGCTTGCCGAATATCATGGTGGA
AAATGGCCGCTTTTCTGGATTCATCGACTGTGGCCGGCTGGGTGTGGCGGACCGCTATCAGGACATAGCG
TTGGCTACCCGTGATATTGCTGAAGAGCTTGGCGGCGAATGGGCTGACCGCTTCCTCGTGCTTTACGGTA
TCGCCGCTCCCGATTCGCAGCGCATCGCCTTCTATCGCCTTCTTGACGAGTTCTTCTGAGCGGGACTCTG
GGGTTCGAAATGACCGACCAAGCGACGCCCAACCTGCCATCACGAGATTTCGATTCCACCGCCGCCTTCT
ATGAAAGGTTGGGCTTCGGAATCGTTTTCCGGGACGCCGGCTGGATGATCCTCCAGCGCGGGGATCTCAT
GCTGGAGTTCTTCGCCCACCCTAGGGGGAGGCTAACTGAAACACGGAAGGAGACAATACCGGAAGGAACC
CGCGCTATGACGGCAATAAAAAGACAGAATAAAACGCACGGTGTTGGGTCGTTTGTTCATAAACGCGGGG
TTCGGTCCCAGGGCTGGCACTCTGTCGATACCCCACCGAGACCCCATTGGGGCCAATACGCCCGCGTTTC
TTCCTTTTCCCCACCCCACCCCCCAAGTTCGGGTGAAGGCCCAGGGCTCGCAGCCAACGTCGGGGCGGCA
GGCCCTGCCATAGCCTCAGGTTACTCATATATACTTTAGATTGATTTAAAACTTCATTTTTAATTTAAAA
GGATCTAGGTGAAGATCCTTTTTGATAATCTCATGACCAAAATCCCTTAACGTGAGTTTTCGTTCCACTG
AGCGTCAGACCCCGTAGAAAAGATCAAAGGATCTTCTTGAGATCCTTTTTTTCTGCGCGTAATCTGCTGC
TTGCAAACAAAAAAACCACCGCTACCAGCGGTGGTTTGTTTGCCGGATCAAGAGCTACCAACTCTTTTTC
CGAAGGTAACTGGCTTCAGCAGAGCGCAGATACCAAATACTGTCCTTCTAGTGTAGCCGTAGTTAGGCCA
CCACTTCAAGAACTCTGTAGCACCGCCTACATACCTCGCTCTGCTAATCCTGTTACCAGTGGCTGCTGCC
AGTGGCGATAAGTCGTGTCTTACCGGGTTGGACTCAAGACGATAGTTACCGGATAAGGCGCAGCGGTCGG
GCTGAACGGGGGGTTCGTGCACACAGCCCAGCTTGGAGCGAACGACCTACACCGAACTGAGATACCTACA
GCGTGAGCTATGAGAAAGCGCCACGCTTCCCGAAGGGAGAAAGGCGGACAGGTATCCGGTAAGCGGCAGG
GTCGGAACAGGAGAGCGCACGAGGGAGCTTCCAGGGGGAAACGCCTGGTATCTTTATAGTCCTGTCGGGT
TTCGCCACCTCTGACTTGAGCGTCGATTTTTGTGATGCTCGTCAGGGGGGCGGAGCCTATGGAAAAACGC
CAGCAACGCGGCCTTTTTACGGTTCCTGGCCTTTTGCTGGCCTTTTGCTCACATGTTCTTTCCTGCGTTA
TCCCCTGATTCTGTGGATAACCGTATTACCGCCATGCATTAGTTATTAATAGTAATCAATTACGGGGTCA
TTAGTTCATAGCCCATATATGGAGTTCCGCGTTACATAACTTACGGTAAATGGCCCGCCTGGCTGACCGC
CCAACGACCCCCGCCCATTGACGTCAATAATGACGTATGTTCCCATAGTAACGCCAATAGGGACTTTCCA
TTGACGTCAATGGGTGGAGTATTTACGGTAAACTGCCCACTTGGCAGTACATCAAGTGTATCATATGCCA
AGTACGCCCCCTATTGACGTCAATGACGGTAAATGGCCCGCCTGGCATTATGCCCAGTACATGACCTTAT
GGGACTTTCCTACTTGGCAGTACATCTACGTATTAGTCATCGCTATTACCATGGTGATGCGGTTTTGGCA
GTACATCAATGGGCGTGGATAGCGGTTTGACTCACGGGGATTTCCAAGTCTCCACCCCATTGACGTCAAT
GGGAGTTTGTTTTGGCACCAAAATCAACGGGACTTTCCAAAATGTCGTAACAACTCCGCCCCATTGACGC
AAATGGGCGGTAGGCGTGTACGGTGGGAGGTCTATATAAGCAGAGCTGGTTTAGTGAACCGTCAGATCCG
CTAGCGCTACCGGTCGCCACCATGGTGAGCAAGGGCGAGGAGCTGTTCACCGGGGTGGTGCCCATCCTGG
TCGAGCTGGACGGCGACGTAAACGGCCACAAGTTCAGCGTGTCCGGCGAGGGCGAGGGCGATGCCACCTA
CGGCAAGCTGACCCTGAAGTTCATCTGCACCACCGGCAAGCTGCCCGTGCCCTGGCCCACCCTCGTGACC
ACCCTGACCTACGGCGTGCAGTGCTTCAGCCGCTACCCCGACCACATGAAGCAGCACGACTTCTTCAAGT
CCGCCATGCCCGAAGGCTACGTCCAGGAGCGCACCATCTTCTTCAAGGACGACGGCAACTACAAGACCCG
CGCCGAGGTGAAGTTCGAGGGCGACACCCTGGTGAACCGCATCGAGCTGAAGGGCATCGACTTCAAGGAG
GACGGCAACATCCTGGGGCACAAGCTGGAGTACAACTACAACAGCCACAACGTCTATATCATGGCCGACA
AGCAGAAGAACGGCATCAAGGTGAACTTCAAGATCCGCCACAACATCGAGGACGGCAGCGTGCAGCTCGC
CGACCACTACCAGCAGAACACCCCCATCGGCGACGGCCCCGTGCTGCTGCCCGACAACCACTACCTGAGC
ACCCAGTCCGCCCTGAGCAAAGACCCCAACGAGAAGCGCGATCACATGGTCCTGCTGGAGTTCGTGACCG
CCGCCGGGATCACTCTCGGCATGGACGAGCTGTACAAGTCCGGCCGGACTCAGATCTCGAGCTCAAGCTT
CG
