>Addgene plasmid #49468 | EGFP-Rab4B | addgene partial sequence | sequence record 75583 | EGFP_C
CTCTCGGCATGGACGAGCTGTACAAGTCCGGCCGGACTCAGATCTCGAGCTCAAGCTTCGAATTCACCAT
GGCTGAGACCTACGACTTCCTCTTCAAATTCCTGGTGATTGGCAGTGCAGGAACTGGCAAATCATGTCTC
CTTCATCAGTTCATTGAGAATAAGTTCAAACAGGACTCCAACCACACAATCGGCGTGGAGTTTGGATCCC
GGGTGGTCAACGTGGGTGGGAAGACTGTGAAGCTACAGATTTGGGACACGGCTGGCCAGGAGCGGTTTCG
GTCAGTGACGCGGAGTTATTACCGAGGGGCGGCTGGAGCCCTGCTGGTGTACGACATCACCAGCCGGGAG
ACATACAACTCACTGGCTGCCTGGCTGACGGATGCCCGCACCCTGGCCAGCCCCAACATCGTGGTCATCC
TCTGTGGCAACAAGAAGGACCTGGACCCTGAGCGGGAGGTCACTTTCCTGGAGGCCTCCCGCTTTGCCCA
GGAGAATGAGCTGATGTTCCTGGAGACCAGCGCTCTCACAGGCGAGAACGTGGAGGAGGCGTTCCTCAAG
TGTGCCCGCACTATCCTCAACAAGATTGACTCAGGCGAGCTAGACCCGGAGAGGATGGGCTCTGGCATTC
AGTACGGGGATGCGTCCCTCCGCCAGCTTCGGCAGCCTCGGAGTGCCCAGGCCGTGGCCCCTCAGCCGTG
TGGCTGCTGACTCGACGGTACCGCGGGCCCGGGATCCACCGGATCTAGATAACTGATCATAATCAGCCAT
ACCACATTTGTAGAGGTTTTACTTGCTTTAAAAAACCTCCCACACCTCCCCCTGAACCTGAAACATAAAA
TGAATGCAATTGTTGTTGTTAACTTGTTTATTGCAGCTTATAATGGTTACAAATAAAGCAATAGCATCAC
AAATTTCACAAATAAAGCATTTTTTTCACTGCATTCTAGTTGTGGTTTGTCCAAACTCATCAATGTATCT
TAACGCGTAAAT
